>Addgene plasmid #112737 | pET-2HMG-eGFP | addgene full sequence | sequence record 217201 | Addgene NGS Result
GATACGCCTATTTTTATAGGTTAATGTCATGATAATAATGGTTTCTTAGACGTCAGGTGGCACTTTTCGG
GGAAATGTGCGCGGAACCCCTATTTGTTTATTTTTCTAAATACATTCAAATATGTATCCGCTCATGAGAC
AATAACCCTGATAAATGCTTCAATAATATTGAAAAAGGAAGAGTATGAGTATTCAACATTTCCGTGTCGC
CCTTATTCCCTTTTTTGCGGCATTTTGCCTTCCTGTTTTTGCTCACCCAGAAACGCTGGTGAAAGTAAAA
GATGCTGAAGATCAGTTGGGTGCACGAGTGGGTTACATCGAACTGGATCTCAACAGCGGTAAGATCCTTG
AGAGTTTTCGCCCCGAAGAACGTTTTCCAATGATGAGCACTTTTAAAGTTCTGCTATGTGGCGCGGTATT
ATCCCGTGTTGACGCCGGGCAAGAGCAACTCGGTCGCCGCATACACTATTCTCAGAATGACTTGGTTGAG
TACTCACCAGTCACAGAAAAGCATCTTACGGATGGCATGACAGTAAGAGAATTATGCAGTGCTGCCATAA
CCATGAGTGATAACACTGCGGCCAACTTACTTCTGACAACGATCGGAGGACCGAAGGAGCTAACCGCTTT
TTTGCACAACATGGGGGATCATGTAACTCGCCTTGATCGTTGGGAACCGGAGCTGAATGAAGCCATACCA
AACGACGAGCGTGACACCACGATGCCTGCAGCAATGGCAACAACGTTGCGCAAACTATTAACTGGCGAAC
TACTTACTCTAGCTTCCCGGCAACAATTAATAGACTGGATGGAGGCGGATAAAGTTGCAGGACCACTTCT
GCGCTCGGCCCTTCCGGCTGGCTGGTTTATTGCTGATAAATCTGGAGCCGGTGAGCGTGGGTCTCGCGGT
ATCATTGCAGCACTGGGGCCAGATGGTAAGCCCTCCCGTATCGTAGTTATCTACACGACGGGGAGTCAGG
CAACTATGGATGAACGAAATAGACAGATCGCTGAGATAGGTGCCTCACTGATTAAGCATTGGTAACTGTC
AGACCAAGTTTACTCATATATACTTTAGATTGATTTAAAACTTCATTTTTAATTTAAAAGGATCTAGGTG
AAGATCCTTTTTGATAATCTCATGACCAAAATCCCTTAACGTGAGTTTTCGTTCCACTGAGCGTCAGACC
CCGTAGAAAAGATCAAAGGATCTTCTTGAGATCCTTTTTTTCTGCGCGTAATCTGCTGCTTGCAAACAAA
AAAACCACCGCTACCAGCGGTGGTTTGTTTGCCGGATCAAGAGCTACCAACTCTTTTTCCGAAGGTAACT
GGCTTCAGCAGAGCGCAGATACCAAATACTGTCCTTCTAGTGTAGCCGTAGTTAGGCCACCACTTCAAGA
ACTCTGTAGCACCGCCTACATACCTCGCTCTGCTAATCCTGTTACCAGTGGCTGCTGCCAGTGGCGATAA
GTCGTGTCTTACCGGGTTGGACTCAAGACGATAGTTACCGGATAAGGCGCAGCGGTCGGGCTGAACGGGG
GGTTCGTGCACACAGCCCAGCTTGGAGCGAACGACCTACACCGAACTGAGATACCTACAGCGTGAGCTAT
GAGAAAGCGCCACGCTTCCCGAAGGGAGAAAGGCGGACAGGTATCCGGTAAGCGGCAGGGTCGGAACAGG
AGAGCGCACGAGGGAGCTTCCAGGGGGAAACGCCTGGTATCTTTATAGTCCTGTCGGGTTTCGCCACCTC
TGACTTGAGCGTCGATTTTTGTGATGCTCGTCAGGGGGGCGGAGCCTATGGAAAAACGCCAGCAACGCGG
CCTTTTTACGGTTCCTGGCCTTTTGCTGGCCTTTTGCTCACATGTTCTTTCCTGCGTTATCCCCTGATTC
TGTGGATAACCGTATTACCGCCTTTGAGTGAGCTGATACCGCTCGCCGCAGCCGAACGACCGAGCGCAGC
GAGTCAGTGAGCGAGGAAGCGGAAGAGCGCCTGATGCGGTATTTTCTCCTTACGCATCTGTGCGGTATTT
CACACCGCAATGGTGCACTCTCAGTACAATCTGCTCTGATGCCGCATAGTTAAGCCAGTATACACTCCGC
TATCGCTACGTGACTGGGTCATGGCTGCGCCCCGACACCCGCCAACACCCGCTGACGCGCCCTGACGGGC
TTGTCTGCTCCCGGCATCCGCTTACAGACAAGCTGTGACCGTCTCCGGGAGCTGCATGTGTCAGAGGTTT
TCACCGTCATCACCGAAACGCGCGAGGCAGCTGCGGTAAAGCTCATCAGCGTGGTCGTGAAGCGATTCAC
AGATGTCTGCCTGTTCATCCGCGTCCAGCTCGTTGAGTTTCTCCAGAAGCGTTAATGTCTGGCTTCTGAT
AAAGCGGGCCATGTTAAGGGCGGTTTTTTCCTGTTTGGTCACTGATGCCTCCGTGTAAGGGGGATTTCTG
TTCATGGGGGTAATGATACCGATGAAACGAGAGAGGATGCTCACGATACGGGTTACTGATGATGAACATG
CCCGGTTACTGGAACGTTGTGAGGGTAAACAACTGGCGGTATGGATGCGGCGGGACCAGAGAAAAATCAC
TCAGGGTCAATGCCAGCGCTTCGTTAATACAGATGTAGGTGTTCCACAGGGTAGCCAGCAGCATCCTGCG
ATGCAGATCCGGAACATAATGGTGCAGGGCGCTGACTTCCGCGTTTCCAGACTTTACGAAACACGGAAAC
CGAAGACCATTCATGTTGTTGCTCAGGTCGCAGACGTTTTGCAGCAGCAGTCGCTTCACGTTCGCTCGCG
TATCGGTGATTCATTCTGCTAACCAGTAAGGCAACCCCGCCAGCCTAGCCGGGTCCTCAACGACAGGAGC
ACGATCATGCGCACCCGTGGCCAGGACCCAACGCTGCCCGAGATGCGCCGCGTGCGGCTGCTGGAGATGG
CGGACGCGATGGATATGTTCTGCCAAGGGTTGGTTTGCGCATTCACAGTTCTCCGCAAGAATTGATTGGC
TCCAATTCTTGGAGTGGTGAATCCGTTAGCGAGGTGCCGCCGGCTTCCATTCAGGTCGAGGTGGCCCGGC
TCCATGCACCGCGACGCAACGCGGGGAGGCAGACAAGGTATAGGGCGGCGCCTACAATCCATGCCAACCC
GTTCCATGTGCTCGCCGAGGCGGCATAAATCGCCGTGACGATCAGCGGTCCAATGATCGAAGTTAGGCTG
GTAAGAGCCGCGAGCGATCCTTGAAGCTGTCCCTGATGGTCGTCATCTACCTGCCTGGACAGCATGGCCT
GCAACGCGGGCATCCCGATGCCGCCGGAAGCGAGAAGAATCATAATGGGGAAGGCCATCCAGCCTCGCGT
CGCGAACGCCAGCAAGACGTAGCCCAGCGCGTCGGCCGCCATGCCGGCGATAATGGCCTGCTTCTCGCCG
AAACGTTTGGTGGCGGGACCAGTGACGAAGGCTTGAGCGAGGGCGTGCAAGATTCCGAATACCGCAAGCG
ACAGGCCGATCATCGTCGCGCTCCAGCGAAAGCGGTCCTCGCCGAAAATGACCCAGAGCGCTGCCGGCAC
CTGTCCTACGAGTTGCATGATAAAGAAGACAGTCATAAGTGCGGCGACGATAGTCATGCCCCGCGCCCAC
CGGAAGGAGCTGACTGGGTTGAAGGCTCTCAAGGGCATCGGTCGAGATCCCGGTGCCTAATGAGTGAGCT
AACTTACATTAATTGCGTTGCGCTCACTGCCCGCTTTCCAGTCGGGAAACCTGTCGTGCCAGCTGCATTA
ATGAATCGGCCAACGCGCGGGGAGAGGCGGTTTGCGTATTGGGCGCCAGGGTGGTTTTTCTTTTCACCAG
TGAGACGGGCAACAGCTGATTGCCCTTCACCGCCTGGCCCTGAGAGAGTTGCAGCAAGCGGTCCACGCTG
GTTTGCCCCAGCAGGCGAAAATCCTGTTTGATGGTGGTTAACGGCGGGATATAACATGAGCTGTCTTCGG
TATCGTCGTATCCCACTACCGAGATATCCGCACCAACGCGCAGCCCGGACTCGGTAATGGCGCGCATTGC
GCCCAGCGCCATCTGATCGTTGGCAACCAGCATCGCAGTGGGAACGATGCCCTCATTCAGCATTTGCATG
GTTTGTTGAAAACCGGACATGGCACTCCAGTCGCCTTCCCGTTCCGCTATCGGCTGAATTTGATTGCGAG
TGAGATATTTATGCCAGCCAGCCAGACGCAGACGCGCCGAGACAGAACTTAATGGGCCCGCTAACAGCGC
GATTTGCTGGTGACCCAATGCGACCAGATGCTCCACGCCCAGTCGCGTACCGTCTTCATGGGAGAAAATA
ATACTGTTGATGGGTGTCTGGTCAGAGACATCAAGAAATAACGCCGGAACATTAGTGCAGGCAGCTTCCA
CAGCAATGGCATCCTGGTCATCCAGCGGATAGTTAATGATCAGCCCACTGACGCGTTGCGCGAGAAGATT
GTGCACCGCCGCTTTACAGGCTTCGACGCCGCTTCGTTCTACCATCGACACCACCACGCTGGCACCCAGT
TGATCGGCGCGAGATTTAATCGCCGCGACAATTTGCGACGGCGCGTGCAGGGCCAGACTGGAGGTGGCAA
CGCCAATCAGCAACGACTGTTTGCCCGCCAGTTGTTGTGCCACGCGGTTGGGAATGTAATTCAGCTCCGC
CATCGCCGCTTCCACTTTTTCCCGCGTTTTCGCAGAAACGTGGCTGGCCTGGTTCACCACGCGGGAAACG
GTCTGATAAGAGACACCGGCATACTCTGCGACATCGTATAACGTTACTGGTTTCACATTCACCACCCTGA
ATTGACTCTCTTCCGGGCGCTATCATGCCATACCGCGAAAGGTTTTGCGCCATTCGATGGTGTCCGGGAT
CTCGACGCTCTCCCTTATGCGACTCCTGCATTAGGAAGCAGCCCAGTAGTAGGTTGAGGCCGTTGAGCAC
CGCCGCCGCAAGGAATGGTGCATGCAAGGAGATGGCGCCCAACAGTCCCCCGGCCACGGGGCCTGCCACC
ATACCCACGCCGAAACAAGCGCTCATGAGCCCGAAGTGGCGAGCCCGATCTTCCCCATCGGTGATGTCGG
CGATATAGGCGCCAGCAACCGCACCTGTGGCGCCGGTGATGCCGGCCACGATGCGTCCGGCGTAGAGGAT
CGAGATCTCGATCCCGCGAAATTAATACGACTCACTATAGGGGAATTGTGAGCGGATAACAATTCCCCTC
TAGAAATAATTTTGTTTAACTTTAAGAAGGAGATATACCATGGGCAGCAGCCATCATCATCATCATCACA
GCAGCGGCCTGGTGCCGCGCGGCAGCCATATGACCCCGAAACGCCCGCGCGGCCGCCCGAAAAAAGGCGG
CAGCGGCGGCATGGTGAGCAAGGGCGAGGAGCTGTTCACCGGGGTGGTGCCCATCCTGGTCGAGCTGGAC
GGCGACGTAAACGGCCACAAGTTCAGCGTGTCCGGCGAGGGCGAGGGCGATGCCACCTACGGCAAGCTGA
CCCTGAAGTTCATCTGCACCACCGGCAAGCTGCCCGTGCCCTGGCCCACCCTCGTGACCACCTTCGCCTA
CGGCCTGCAGTGCTTCGCCCGCTACCCCGACCACATGAAGCAGCACGACTTCTTCAAGTCCGCCATGCCC
GAAGGCTACGTCCAGGAGCGCACCATCTCCTTCAAGGACGACGGCAACTACAAGACCCGCGCCGAGGTGA
AGTTCGAGGGCGACACCCTGGTGAACCGCATCGAGCTGAAGGGCATCGACTTCAAGGAGGACGGCAACAT
CCTGGGGCACAAGCTGGAGTACAACTACAACAGCCACAACGTCTATATCACCGCCGACAAGCAGAAGAAC
GGCATCAAGGCCAACTTCAAGATCCGCCACAACATCGAGGACGGCAGCGTGCAGCTCGCCGACCACTACC
AGCAGAACACCCCCATCGGCGACGGCCCCGTGCTGCTGCCCGACAACCACTACCTGAGCACCCAGTCCGC
CCTGAGCAAAGACCCCAACGAGAAGCGCGATCACATGGTCCTGCTGGAGTTCGTGACCGCCGCCGGGATC
ACTCTCGGCATGGACGAGCTGTACAAGGGCGGCAGCGGCGGCAAAAAACCGCGCGGCCGCCCGCGCAAAC
CGACCTAGGATCCGCTGCTAACAAAGCCCGAAAGGAAGCTGAGTTGGCTGCTGCCACCGCTGAGCAATAA
CTAGCATAACCCCTTGGGGCCTCTAAACGGGTCTTGAGGGGTTTTTTGCTGAAAGGAGGAACTATATCCG
GATATCCCGCAAGAGGCCCGGCAGTACCGGCATAACCAAGCCTATGCCTACAGCATCCAGGGTGACGGTG
CCGAGGATGACGATGAGCGCATTGTTAGATTTCATACACGGTGCCTGACTGCGTTAGCAATTTAACTGTG
ATAAACTACCGCATTAAAGCTTATCGATGATAAGCTGTCAAACATGAGAATTCTTGAAGACGAAAGGGCC
TCGT
Features (pLannotate 1.2.2; 21 found; start..end, strand, type, name):
     80..184     +  promoter       AmpR promoter: bla
    185..1045    +  CDS            AmpR: β-lactamase; bla; confers resistance to ampicillin, carbenicillin, and related antibiotics
   1216..1804    +  rep_origin     ori: high-copy-number ColE1/pMB1/pBR322/pUC origin of replication
   1990..2129    -  misc_feature   bom: basis of mobility region from pBR322
   2231..2422    -  CDS            rop: Rop protein, which maintains plasmids at low copy number; rop
   2439..2819    +  CDS            YPB1_ECOLX: Protein predicted: Swiss-Prot protein existence level 4. From Escherichia coli.
   3061..3685    -  CDS            TcR (fragment): tetracycline efflux protein; tet; confers resistance to tetracycline
   3700..3721    -  protein_bind   CAP binding site: CAP binding activates transcription in the presence of cAMP. E. coli catabolite activator protein
   3734..4816    -  CDS            lacI: lac repressor; lacI; The lac repressor binds to the lac operator to inhibit transcription in E. coli. This inhibition can be relieved by adding lactose or isopropyl-β-D-thiogalactopyranoside (IPTG).
   4817..4894    -  promoter       lacI promoter: lacI
   4902..5181    -  CDS            TcR (fragment): tetracycline efflux protein; tet; confers resistance to tetracycline
   5203..5221    +  promoter       T7 promoter: promoter for bacteriophage T7 RNA polymerase
   5222..5246    +  protein_bind   lac operator: The lac repressor binds to the lac operator to inhibit transcription in E. coli. This inhibition can be relieved by adding lactose or isopropyl-β-D-thiogalactopyranoside (IPTG). lac repressor encoded by lacI
   5261..5283    +  RBS            RBS: efficient ribosome binding site from bacteriophage T7 gene 10 (Olins and Rangwala, 1989)
   5302..5318    +  CDS            capTEV™ (fragment): composite tag for in vivo biotinylation, TEV protease cleavage, and 6xHis tagging
   5329..5346    +  CDS            thrombin site: thrombin recognition and cleavage site
   5401..6117    +  CDS            SGFP2: strongly enhanced green fluorescent protein (Kremers et al., 2007) mammalian codon-optimized
   6173..6223    +  CDS            SET1 (fragment): solubility-enhancement tag derived from T7 phage gene 10B
   6231..6278    +  terminator     T7 terminator: transcription terminator for bacteriophage T7 RNA polymerase
   6301..6405    -  CDS            TcR (fragment): tetracycline efflux protein; tet; confers resistance to tetracycline
   6453..6481    -  promoter       tet promoter: E. coli promoter for tetracycline efflux protein gene
