[The description below was written by a language model from this plasmid's Addgene catalogue record and pLannotate feature annotations shown in this document.]
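Description:
pET-2HMG-eGFP is a bacterial expression plasmid built on the Novagen pET-15b backbone for producing a DNA-binding fluorescent fusion protein, 2HMG-eGFP, in E. coli. It is propagated through a ColE1/pMB1-type origin and selected with ampicillin via the β-lactamase gene. The feature table also shows the pBR322-derived bom region and rop gene, along with leftover tetracycline-resistance gene fragments and the tet promoter, which are backbone remnants rather than functional markers. The catalogue lists the plasmid as high copy, although rop is normally associated with reduced copy number.

The roughly 0.8 kb insert sits between the NdeI and BamHI sites, under a T7 promoter followed by a lac operator and the phage T7 gene 10 ribosome binding site, and ends at the T7 terminator. A plasmid-borne lacI gene supplies the repressor, so expression requires a host providing T7 RNA polymerase and is induced with IPTG. The backbone contributes an N-terminal 6xHis tag (picked up by the annotation software as a fragment of a composite tag) and a thrombin cleavage site, allowing affinity purification and optional tag removal. The GFP coding region is annotated as the closely related SGFP2, which presumably corresponds to the eGFP named in the record. The short stretch between the thrombin site and the fluorescent protein is unannotated and is where the 2HMG element would be expected to lie, but the record does not define its composition. The short SET1 fragment downstream is probably backbone sequence rather than part of the fusion. Judging from the associated publication title, the purified protein serves as a fluorescent protein–DNA binding peptide reagent for staining and visualising large DNA molecules.
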