Addgene plasmid #112737: pET-2HMG-eGFP
Purpose: Express 2HMG-eGFP in E. coli
Depositing lab: Kyubong Jo. Depositing organization: Sogang University. Publication: Investigation of various fluorescent protein–DNA binding peptides for effectively visualizing large DNA molecules. Lee Seonghyun, Cong Wang, Junghyun Song, Do-geun Kim, Yeeun Oh, Wooseok Ko, Jinyong Lee, Jungyul Park, Hyun Soo Lee and Kyubong Jo. RSC Adv, 2016, 6, 46291-46298 10.1039/C6RA08683G.
Backbone
  Vector backbone: pET-15b
  Backbone manufacturer: Novagen
  Backbone size w/o insert (bp): 5706
  Total vector size (bp): 6519
  Vector type: Bacterial Expression
Growth in bacteria
  Bacterial resistance: Ampicillin, 100 μg/mL
  Growth temperature: 37°C
  Growth strain: DH5alpha
  Copy number: High Copy
Gene/Insert
  Gene/Insert name: 2HMG-eGFP
  Species: E. coli
  Insert size (bp): 813
  Promoter: T7 Promoter
  Tag / fusion protein: 6xHis (N terminal on backbone)
  Cloning method: Restriction Enzyme; 5′ cloning site NdeI (not destroyed); 3′ cloning site BamHI (not destroyed)
  Sequencing primers: 5′ T7 Promoter; 3′ T7 Terminator
Terms and licenses: Academic/Nonprofit Terms; Industry Terms: Not Available to Industry
How to cite: pET-2HMG-eGFP was a gift from Kyubong Jo (Addgene plasmid # 112737 ; http://n2t.net/addgene:112737 ; RRID:Addgene_112737)
